>Addgene plasmid #64294 | pJexpress414_OmpA171_H2467 | addgene partial sequence | sequence record 114065 | T7 5'-TAATACGACTCACTATAGGG-3'
TTGTTTACTTTTAGGAGATAAAACATATGAAAAAGACCGCAATCGCCATCGCAGTGGCACTGGCTGGTTT
CGCTACCGTAGCGCAGGCCGCGCCGAACGACAACACCTTTTACCTGGGTTTGAAGATGGGTATTTCCCAG
TACCACGACACTGGTTTCATCAATAATAATGGCCCGACCCACGAGAACCAGCTGGGCGCTGGTGCTTTTG
GTGGTTACCAGGTGAACCCGTACGTTGGCCTGGAGCTGGGCGTTGACGTTCTCGGTCGTATGCCGTACAA
AGGCAGCGTTGAAAACGGTGCATACAAGGCTCAGGGCGTTCAACTGACCGCTAAACTGGGTTACCCGATC
ACCGACGACGTTGACGTGTACCTGCGTCTGGGCATCATGGTATGGCGTGCAGATACTAAATCCAACGTTT
ATGGTAAAAACCACGATACCGGCGTTTCTCCGGTCTTCGCTGGCGGTGTTGAGTACGCGATCACTCCGGA
GATCGCTACCCGTCTGGAATACCAGTGGACCAACAACATCGGTGACTACCCATACGATGTTCCAGATTAC
GCGACTCGTCCGGATAACTGGATGGTGTCTCTGGGTGCGTCCTACCGTTTCGGTTGTTGCCCTGGTTGCT
GTCACCATCACCACCATCACTAAAAGCTTCCCCCTAGCATAACCCCTTGGGGCCTCTAAACGGGTCTTGA
GGGGTTTTTTGCCCCTGAGACGCGTCAATCGAGTTCGTACCTAAGGGCGACACCCCATAATTAGCCCGGG
CGAAAGGCCCAGTCTTTCGACTGAGCCTTTCGT
