[The description below was written by a language model from this plasmid's Addgene catalogue record.]
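Description:
pJexpress414_OmpA171_H2467 is a bacterial expression plasmid built on the commercial pJexpress414 backbone (about 4 kb without insert), a high-copy vector selected with ampicillin. No feature table accompanies the record, so the origin of replication and any additional regulatory elements of the backbone (such as operators or terminators) are not itemised; the catalogue states only that the insert is transcribed from a T7 promoter, which means expression depends on a host that supplies T7 RNA polymerase.

The payload is a 642 bp synthetic gene, OmpA_H2467, encoding a variant of the transmembrane beta-barrel domain of the outer membrane protein OmpA (the "171" in the name presumably refers to the length of this barrel domain, though the record does not say so). It comes from a project that computationally redesigned the lipid-facing surface of OmpA, and this construct is a hybrid in which strands 2, 4, 6 and 7 keep their wild-type sequence while the remaining strands presumably carry the redesigned residues. The protein carries two C-terminal tags: a FlAsH tag, a tetracysteine motif that binds biarsenical dyes for fluorescent labelling, followed by a 6xHis tag for detection or metal-affinity purification. The depositor's protein sequence also appears to include an N-terminal secretion signal, which would direct the protein across the inner membrane, and an HA epitope placed within the barrel domain, although neither is listed among the catalogued tags.

Alongside other hybrids in the series, the construct would serve to test which redesigned strands are compatible with expression, outer membrane insertion and folding of the barrel in bacteria.
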