Addgene plasmid #64294: pJexpress414_OmpA171_H2467
Purpose: OmpA redesign hybrid with wild-type strands 2467
Depositing lab: Timothy Whitehead. Depositing organization: Michigan State University. Publication: Computational redesign of the lipid-facing surface of the outer membrane protein OmpA. Stapleton JA, Whitehead TA, Nanda V. Proc Natl Acad Sci U S A. 2015 Jul 21. pii: 201501836. 10.1073/pnas.1501836112 PubMed 26199411.
Backbone
  Vector backbone: pJexpress414
  Backbone manufacturer: DNA2.0
  Backbone size w/o insert (bp): 4000
  Vector type: Bacterial Expression, Synthetic Biology
Growth in bacteria
  Bacterial resistance: Ampicillin, 100 μg/mL
  Growth temperature: 37°C
  Growth strain: XL1 Blue
  Copy number: High Copy
Gene/Insert
  Gene/Insert name: OmpA_H2467
  Species: Synthetic
  Insert size (bp): 642
  Promoter: T7
  Tag / fusion protein: FlAsH (C terminal on insert); 6His (C terminal on insert)
  Cloning method: Unknown
  Sequencing primers: 5′ pTF 5′-CTCGAAAATAATAAAGGGAAAATCAG-3′; 3′ pTR 5′-TGGTAGTGTGGGGACTC-3′
Terms and licenses: Academic/Nonprofit Terms; Industry Terms: Not Available to Industry
Depositor comments: Amino acid sequence: mkktaiaiavalagfatvaqaapndntFyLgLkMgIsqyhdtgfinnngpthenqLgAgAfGgYqVnpyVgLeLgVdVlgrmpykgsvengaykaqgVqLtAkLgYpitddVdVyLrLgImVwradtksnvygknhdtgvsPvFaGgVeYaItpeIaTrLeYqWtnnigdYPYDVPDYAtrpdnWmVsLgAsYrfgCCPGCCHHHHHH
How to cite: pJexpress414_OmpA171_H2467 was a gift from Timothy Whitehead (Addgene plasmid # 64294 ; http://n2t.net/addgene:64294 ; RRID:Addgene_64294)
